>Addgene plasmid #205244 | ePPEmax* | addgene full sequence | sequence record 422881 | Addgene NGS Result
GAGCTCGGTACCTGACCCGGTCGTGCCCCTCTCTAGAGATAATGAGCATTGCATGTCTAAGTTATAAAAA
ATTACCACATATTTTTTTTGTCACACTTGTTTGAAGTGCAGTTTATCTATCTTTATACATATATTTAAAC
TTTACTCTACGAATAATATAATCTATAGTACTACAATAATATCAGTGTTTTAGAGAATCATATAAATGAA
CAGTTAGACATGGTCTAAAGGACAATTGAGTATTTTGACAACAGGACTCTACAGTTTTATCTTTTTAGTG
TGCATGTGTTCTCCTTTTTTTTTGCAAATAGCTTCACCTATATAATACTTCATCCATTTTATTAGTACAT
CCATTTAGGGTTTAGGGTTAATGGTTTTTATAGACTAATTTTTTTAGTACATCTATTTTATTCTATTTTA
GCCTCTAAATTAAGAAAACTAAAACTCTATTTTAGTTTTTTTATTTAATAATTTAGATATAAAATAGAAT
AAAATAAAGTGACTAAAAATTAAACAAATACCCTTTAAGAAATTAAAAAAACTAAGGAAACATTTTTCTT
GTTTCGAGTAGATAATGCCAGCCTGTTAAACGCCGTCGACGAGTCTAACGGACACCAACCAGCGAACCAG
CAGCGTCGCGTCGGGCCAAGCGAAGCAGACGGCACGGCATCTCTGTCGCTGCCTCTGGACCCCTCTCGAT
CGAGAGTTCCGCTCCACCGTTGGACTTGCTCCGCTGTCGGCATCCAGAAATTGCGTGGCGGAGCGGCAGA
CGTGAGCCGGCACGGCAGGCGGCCTCCTCCTCCTCTCACGGCACCGGCAGCTACGGGGGATTCCTTTCCC
ACCGCTCCTTCGCTTTCCCTTCCTCGCCCGCCGTAATAAATAGACACCCCCTCCACACCCTCTTTCCCCA
ACCTCGTGTTGTTCGGAGCGCACACACACACAACCAGATCTCCCCCAAATCCACCCGTCGGCACCTCCGC
TTCAAGGTACGCCGCTCGTCCTCCCCCCCCCCCCTCTCTACCTTCTCTAGATCGGCGTTCCGGTCCATGG
TTAGGGCCCGGTAGTTCTACTTCTGTTCATGTTTGTGTTAGATCCGTGTTTGTGTTAGATCCGTGCTGCT
AGCGTTCGTACACGGATGCGACCTGTACGTCAGACACGTTCTGATTGCTAACTTGCCAGTGTTTCTCTTT
GGGGAATCCTGGGATGGCTCTAGCCGTTCCGCAGACGGGATCGATTTCATGATTTTTTTTGTTTCGTTGC
ATAGGGTTTGGTTTGCCCTTTTCCTTTATTTCAATATATGCCGTGCACTTGTTTGTCGGGTCATCTTTTC
ATGCTTTTTTTTGTCTTGGTTGTGATGATGTGGTCTGGTTGGGCGGTCGTTCTAGATCGGAGTAGAATTA
ATTCTGTTTCAAACTACCTGGTGGATTTATTAATTTTGGATCTGTATGTGTGTGCCATACATATTCATAG
TTACGAATTGAAGATGATGGATGGAAATATCGATCTAGGATAGGTATACATGTTGATGCGGGTTTTACTG
ATGCATATACAGAGATGCTTTTTGTTCGCTTGGTTGTGATGATGTGGTGTGGTTGGGCGGTCGTTCATTC
GTTCTAGATCGGAGTAGAATACTGTTTCAAACTACCTGGTGTATTTATTAATTTTGGAACTGTATGTGTG
TGTCATACATCTTCATAGTTACGAGTTTAAGATGGATGGAAATATCGATCTAGGATAGGTATACATGTTG
ATGTGGGTTTTACTGATGCATATACATGATGGCATATGCAGCATCTATTCATATGCTCTAACCTTGAGTA
CCTATCTATTATAATAAACAAGTATGTTTTATAATTATTTTGATCTTGATATACTTGGATGATGGCATAT
GCAGCAGCTATATGTGGATTTTTTTAGCCCTGCCTTCATACGCTATTTATTTGCTTGGTACTGTTTCTTT
TGTCGATGCTCACCCTGTTGTTTGGTGTTACTTCTGCAAAGCTTATGCCAGCCGCCAAGCGCGTCAAGCT
GGACGGCGGAAAGCGCACCGCCGACGGATCCGAGTTCGAGAGCCCTAAGAAAAAGAGAAAAGTGGACAAG
AAGTACTCGATCGGCCTCGATATTGGGACTAACTCTGTTGGCTGGGCCGTGATCACCGACGAGTACAAGG
TGCCCTCAAAGAAGTTCAAGGTCCTGGGCAACACCGATCGGCATTCCATCAAGAAGAATCTCATTGGCGC
TCTCCTGTTCGACAGCGGCGAGACGGCTGAGGCTACGCGGCTCAAGCGCACCGCCCGCAGGCGGTACACG
CGCAGGAAGAATCGCATCTGCTACCTGCAGGAGATTTTCTCCAACGAGATGGCGAAGGTTGACGATTCTT
TCTTCCACAGGCTGGAGGAGTCATTCCTCGTGGAGGAGGATAAGAAGCACGAGCGGCATCCAATCTTCGG
CAACATTGTCGACGAGGTTGCCTACCACGAGAAGTACCCTACGATCTACCATCTGCGGAAGAAGCTCGTG
GACTCCACAGATAAGGCGGACCTCCGCCTGATCTACCTCGCTCTGGCCCACATGATTAAGTTCAGGGGCC
ATTTCCTGATCGAGGGGGATCTCAACCCGGACAATAGCGATGTTGACAAGCTGTTCATCCAGCTCGTGCA
GACGTACAACCAGCTCTTCGAGGAGAACCCCATTAATGCGTCAGGCGTCGACGCGAAGGCTATCCTGTCC
GCTAGGCTCTCGAAGTCTCGGAAGCTCGAGAACCTGATCGCCCAGCTGCCGGGCGAGAAGAAGAACGGCC
TGTTCGGGAATCTCATTGCGCTCAGCCTGGGGCTCACGCCCAACTTCAAGTCGAATTTCGATCTCGCTGA
GGACGCCAAGCTGCAGCTCTCCAAGGACACATACGACGATGACCTGGATAACCTCCTGGCCCAGATCGGC
GATCAGTACGCGGACCTGTTCCTCGCTGCCAAGAATCTGTCGGACGCCATCCTCCTGTCTGATATTCTCA
GGGTGAACACCGAGATTACGAAGGCTCCGCTCTCAGCCTCCATGATCAAGCGCTACGACGAGCACCATCA
GGATCTGACCCTCCTGAAGGCGCTGGTCAGGCAGCAGCTCCCCGAGAAGTACAAGGAGATCTTCTTCGAT
CAGTCGAAGAACGGCTACGCTGGGTACATTGACGGCGGGGCCTCTCAGGAGGAGTTCTACAAGTTCATCA
AGCCGATTCTGGAGAAGATGGACGGCACGGAGGAGCTGCTGGTGAAGCTCAAGCGCGAGGACCTCCTGAG
GAAGCAGCGGACATTCGATAACGGCAGCATCCCACACCAGATTCATCTCGGGGAGCTGCACGCTATCCTG
AGGAGGCAGGAGGACTTCTACCCTTTCCTCAAGGATAACCGCGAGAAGATCGAGAAGATTCTGACTTTCA
GGATCCCGTACTACGTCGGCCCACTCGCTAGGGGCAACTCCCGCTTCGCTTGGATGACCCGCAAGTCAGA
GGAGACGATCACGCCGTGGAACTTCGAGGAGGTGGTCGACAAGGGCGCTAGCGCTCAGTCGTTCATCGAG
AGGATGACGAATTTCGACAAGAACCTGCCAAATGAGAAGGTGCTCCCTAAGCACTCGCTCCTGTACGAGT
ACTTCACAGTCTACAACGAGCTGACTAAGGTGAAGTATGTGACCGAGGGCATGAGGAAGCCGGCTTTCCT
GTCTGGGGAGCAGAAGAAGGCCATCGTGGACCTCCTGTTCAAGACCAACCGGAAGGTCACGGTTAAGCAG
CTCAAGGAGGACTACTTCAAGAAGATTGAGTGCTTCGATTCGGTCGAGATCTCTGGCGTTGAGGACCGCT
TCAACGCCTCCCTGGGGACCTACCACGATCTCCTGAAGATCATTAAGGATAAGGACTTCCTGGACAACGA
GGAGAATGAGGATATCCTCGAGGACATTGTGCTGACACTCACTCTGTTCGAGGACCGGGAGATGATCGAG
GAGCGCCTGAAGACTTACGCCCATCTCTTCGATGACAAGGTCATGAAGCAGCTCAAGAGGAGGAGGTACA
CCGGCTGGGGGAGGCTGAGCAGGAAGCTCATCAACGGCATTCGGGACAAGCAGTCCGGGAAGACGATCCT
CGACTTCCTGAAGAGCGATGGCTTCGCGAACCGCAATTTCATGCAGCTGATTCACGATGACAGCCTCACA
TTCAAGGAGGATATCCAGAAGGCTCAGGTGAGCGGCCAGGGGGACTCGCTGCACGAGCATATCGCGAACC
TCGCTGGCTCGCCAGCTATCAAGAAGGGGATTCTGCAGACCGTGAAGGTTGTGGACGAGCTGGTGAAGGT
CATGGGCAGGCACAAGCCTGAGAACATCGTCATTGAGATGGCCCGGGAGAATCAGACCACGCAGAAGGGC
CAGAAGAACTCACGCGAGAGGATGAAGAGGATCGAGGAGGGCATTAAGGAGCTGGGGTCCCAGATCCTCA
AGGAGCACCCGGTGGAGAACACGCAGCTGCAGAATGAGAAGCTCTACCTGTACTACCTCCAGAATGGCCG
CGATATGTATGTGGACCAGGAGCTGGATATTAACAGGCTCAGCGATTACGACGTCGATGCCATCGTTCCA
CAGTCATTCCTGAAGGATGACTCCATTGACAACAAGGTCCTCACCAGGTCGGACAAGAACCGGGGCAAGT
CTGATAATGTTCCTTCAGAGGAGGTCGTTAAGAAGATGAAGAACTACTGGCGCCAGCTCCTGAATGCCAA
GCTGATCACGCAGCGGAAGTTCGATAACCTCACAAAGGCTGAGAGGGGCGGGCTCTCTGAGCTGGACAAG
GCGGGCTTCATCAAGAGGCAGCTGGTCGAGACACGGCAGATCACTAAGCACGTTGCGCAGATTCTCGACT
CACGGATGAACACTAAGTACGATGAGAATGACAAGCTGATCCGCGAGGTGAAGGTCATCACCCTGAAGTC
AAAGCTCGTCTCCGACTTCAGGAAGGATTTCCAGTTCTACAAGGTTCGGGAGATCAACAATTACCACCAT
GCCCATGACGCGTACCTGAACGCGGTGGTCGGCACAGCTCTGATCAAGAAGTACCCAAAGCTCGAGAGCG
AGTTCGTGTACGGGGACTACAAGGTTTACGATGTGAGGAAGATGATCGCCAAGTCGGAGCAGGAGATTGG
CAAGGCTACCGCCAAGTACTTCTTCTACTCTAACATTATGAATTTCTTCAAGACAGAGATCACTCTGGCC
AATGGCGAGATCCGGAAGCGCCCCCTCATCGAGACGAACGGCGAGACGGGGGAGATCGTGTGGGACAAGG
GCAGGGATTTCGCGACCGTCAGGAAGGTTCTCTCCATGCCACAAGTGAATATCGTCAAGAAGACAGAGGT
CCAGACTGGCGGGTTCTCTAAGGAGTCAATTCTGCCTAAGCGGAACAGCGACAAGCTCATCGCCCGCAAG
AAGGACTGGGATCCGAAGAAGTACGGCGGGTTCGACAGCCCCACTGTGGCCTACTCGGTCCTGGTTGTGG
CGAAGGTTGAGAAGGGCAAGTCCAAGAAGCTCAAGAGCGTGAAGGAGCTGCTGGGGATCACGATTATGGA
GCGCTCCAGCTTCGAGAAGAACCCGATCGATTTCCTGGAGGCGAAGGGCTACAAGGAGGTGAAGAAGGAC
CTGATCATTAAGCTCCCCAAGTACTCACTCTTCGAGCTGGAGAACGGCAGGAAGCGGATGCTGGCTTCCG
CTGGCGAGCTGCAGAAGGGGAACGAGCTGGCTCTGCCGTCCAAGTATGTGAACTTCCTCTACCTGGCCTC
CCACTACGAGAAGCTCAAGGGCAGCCCCGAGGACAACGAGCAGAAGCAGCTGTTCGTCGAGCAGCACAAG
CATTACCTCGACGAGATCATTGAGCAGATTTCCGAGTTCTCCAAGCGCGTGATCCTGGCCGACGCGAATC
TGGATAAGGTCCTCTCCGCGTACAACAAGCACCGCGACAAGCCAATCAGGGAGCAGGCTGAGAATATCAT
TCATCTCTTCACCCTGACGAACCTCGGCGCCCCTGCTGCTTTCAAGTACTTCGACACAACTATCGATCGC
AAGAGGTACACAAGCACTAAGGAGGTCCTGGACGCGACCCTCATCCACCAGTCGATTACCGGCCTCTACG
AGACGCGCATCGACCTGTCTCAGCTCGGGGGCGACGAATTCTCCGGGAGCGAGACGCCAGGCACCTCCGA
GTCGGCCACCCCAGAATCTGCCACAGTGGTGTCCGGCCAAAAGCAGGACCGCCAGGGCGGAGAACGCAGA
AGGTCCCAGCTCGATAGGGATCAGTGTGCCTACTGCAAGGAGAAGGGCCACTGGGCCAAAGACTGCCCGA
AAAAGCCGCGCGGCCCACGCGGCCCAAGGCCACAAACATCCCTCCTTCCAAAGAAGAAGCGGAAGGTGGA
GCTCAGCGGAGGATCTTCCGGAGGATCTAGCGGCTCCGAGACACCAGGAACATCCGAAAGCGCTACACCA
GAATCTAGCGGAGGCTCTTCCGGAGGATCTAGGCCTACCCTCAACATCGAGGATGAGTATCGCCTCCACG
AAACCTCCAAAGAACCGGACGTGTCCCTCGGCAGCACATGGCTCAGCGACTTCCCACAAGCGTGGGCCGA
AACCGGCGGCATGGGCCTCGCCGTCCGCCAAGCCCCACTCATTATCCCGCTGAAGGCGACCTCCACACCG
GTGTCCATCAAGCAGTACCCGATGAGCCAAGAGGCGAGGCTCGGGATTAAGCCGCACATTCAGCGCCTCC
TCGATCAAGGCATTCTCGTGCCGTGCCAATCCCCGTGGAATACACCACTCCTCCCGGTCAAAAAGCCGGG
CACCAACGACTATCGCCCGGTCCAAGATCTCCGCGAGGTCAACAAGCGCGTGGAAGACATCCACCCGACC
GTCCCGAACCCGTATAATCTGCTCTCCGGGCTCCCACCATCCCACCAGTGGTATACAGTGCTGGACCTCA
AAGACGCCTTCTTCTGTCTCCGCCTCCACCCAACAAGCCAGCCGCTCTTCGCCTTCGAGTGGCGCGACCC
GGAGATGGGCATCTCCGGCCAACTGACATGGACACGCCTCCCGCAAGGCTTCAAGAACAGCCCGACACTC
TTCAACGAGGCGCTCCATAGGGACCTCGCGGATTTTCGCATCCAGCATCCGGACCTCATCCTCCTCCAGT
ATGTGGATGATCTCCTCCTCGCCGCGACCTCCGAGCTGGATTGTCAACAAGGCACACGCGCGCTCCTCCA
AACACTCGGGAACCTCGGCTATCGCGCGTCCGCGAAAAAGGCCCAAATCTGCCAGAAGCAAGTGAAGTAC
CTCGGGTATCTGCTCAAGGAAGGCCAACGCTGGCTCACCGAAGCGCGCAAAGAAACAGTGATGGGGCAAC
CGACACCGAAAACACCACGCCAGCTGCGCGAGTTTCTCGGCAAAGCCGGCTTCTGTCGCCTCTTCATCCC
GGGCTTTGCCGAGATGGCCGCGCCACTCTACCCACTCACCAAGCCGGGCACACTGTTTAACTGGGGGCCG
GATCAGCAGAAAGCCTACCAAGAGATCAAACAAGCGCTCCTCACCGCCCCAGCGCTCGGGCTCCCAGATC
TCACAAAGCCGTTCGAGCTGTTCGTCGATGAGAAGCAAGGCTACGCGAAGGGCGTGCTCACACAGAAGCT
CGGCCCGTGGAGGAGGCCAGTGGCCTATCTCTCCAAAAAACTCGATCCAGTGGCCGCCGGCTGGCCACCG
TGTCTGCGCATGGTCGCCGCGATTGCCGTGCTCACAAAGGATGCCGGCAAACTCACAATGGGCCAGCCGC
TGGTGATCCTCGCGCCACATGCCGTGGAAGCCCTCGTCAAACAGCCGCCGGATAGGTGGCTCTCCAATGC
GCGCATGACCCATTACCAAGCGCTCCTCCTCGACACCGATCGCGTCCAGTTCGGCCCAGTGGTCGCCCTC
AATCCGGCGACACTGCTGCCACTCCCAGAGGAGGGCCTCCAACACAACTGTCTGGATATTCTCGCGGAAG
CGCATGGCACAAGGCCAGACCTCACAGATCAACCGCTCAGCGGCGGCAGCAAAAGGACCGCCGATTCCCA
ACATTCCACCCCACCAAAAACCAAGAGGAAGGTGGGCTCTGGCCCAAAGAAGAAGAGGAAGGTCTGAGCG
GCCGCGGTACGCTGAAATCACCAGTCTCTCTCTACAAATCTATCTCTCTCTATTTTCTCCATAAATAATG
TGTGAGTAGTTTCCCGATAAGGGAAATTAGGGTTCTTATAGGGTTTCGCTCATGTGTTGAGCATATAAGA
AACCCTTAGTATGTATTTGTATTTGTAAAATACTTCTATCAATAAAATTTCTAATTCCTAAAACCAAAAT
CCAGTACTAAAATCCAGATCTCCTAAAGTCCCTATAGATCTTTGTCGTGAATATAAACCAGACACGAGAC
GACTAAACCTGGAGCCCAGACGCCGTTCGAAGCTAGAAGTACCGCTTAGGCAGGAGGCCGTTAGGGAAAA
GATGCTAAGGCAGGGTTGGTTACGTTGACTCCCCCGTAGGTTTGGTTTAAATATGATGAAGTGGACGGAA
GGAAGGAGGAAGACAAGGAAGGATAAGGTTGCAGGCCCTGTGCAAGGTAAGAAGATGGAAATTTGATAGA
GGTACGCTACTATACTTATACTATACGCTAAGGGAATGCTTGTATTTATACCCTATACCCCCTAATAACC
CCTTATCAATTTAAGAAATAATCCGCATAAGCCCCCGCTTAAAAATTGGTATCAGAGCCATGAATAGGTC
TATGACCAAAACTCAAGAGGATAAAACCTCACCAAAATACGAAAGAGTTCTTAACTCTAAAGATAAAAGA
TCTTTCAAGATCAAAACTAGTTCCCTCACACCGGTGACGGGGATCGCATGCGATATCTCGAGATCTAGCT
TGGCGTAATCATGGTCATAGCTGTTTCCTGTGTGAAATTGTTATCCGCTCACAATTCCACACAACATACG
AGCCGGAAGCATAAAGTGTAAAGCCTGGGGTGCCTAATGAGTGAGCTAACTCACATTAATTGCGTTGCGC
TCACTGCCCGCTTTCCAGTCGGGAAACCTGTCGTGCCAGCTGCATTAATGAATCGGCCAACGCGCGGGGA
GAGGCGGTTTGCGTATTGGGCGCTCTTCCGCTTCCTCGCTCACTGACTCGCTGCGCTCGGTCGTTCGGCT
GCGGCGAGCGGTATCAGCTCACTCAAAGGCGGTAATACGGTTATCCACAGAATCAGGGGATAACGCAGGA
AAGAACATGTGAGCAAAAGGCCAGCAAAAGGCCAGGAACCGTAAAAAGGCCGCGTTGCTGGCGTTTTTCC
ATAGGCTCCGCCCCCCTGACGAGCATCACAAAAATCGACGCTCAAGTCAGAGGTGGCGAAACCCGACAGG
ACTATAAAGATACCAGGCGTTTCCCCCTGGAAGCTCCCTCGTGCGCTCTCCTGTTCCGACCCTGCCGCTT
ACCGGATACCTGTCCGCCTTTCTCCCTTCGGGAAGCGTGGCGCTTTCTCATAGCTCACGCTGTAGGTATC
TCAGTTCGGTGTAGGTCGTTCGCTCCAAGCTGGGCTGTGTGCACGAACCCCCCGTTCAGCCCGACCGCTG
CGCCTTATCCGGTAACTATCGTCTTGAGTCCAACCCGGTAAGACACGACTTATCGCCACTGGCAGCAGCC
ACTGGTAACAGGATTAGCAGAGCGAGGTATGTAGGCGGTGCTACAGAGTTCTTGAAGTGGTGGCCTAACT
ACGGCTACACTAGAAGAACAGTATTTGGTATCTGCGCTCTGCTGAAGCCAGTTACCTTCGGAAAAAGAGT
TGGTAGCTCTTGATCCGGCAAACAAACCACCGCTGGTAGCGGTGGTTTTTTTGTTTGCAAGCAGCAGATT
ACGCGCAGAAAAAAAGGATCTCAAGAAGATCCTTTGATCTTTTCTACGGGGTCTGACGCTCAGTGGAACG
AAAACTCACGTTAAGGGATTTTGGTCATGAGATTATCAAAAAGGATCTTCACCTAGATCCTTTTAAATTA
AAAATGAAGTTTTAAATCAATCTAAAGTATATATGAGTAAACTTGGTCTGACAGTTACCAATGCTTAATC
AGTGAGGCACCTATCTCAGCGATCTGTCTATTTCGTTCATCCATAGTTGCCTGACTCCCCGTCGTGTAGA
TAACTACGATACGGGAGGGCTTACCATCTGGCCCCAGTGCTGCAATGATACCGCGAGACCCACGCTCACC
GGCTCCAGATTTATCAGCAATAAACCAGCCAGCCGGAAGGGCCGAGCGCAGAAGTGGTCCTGCAACTTTA
TCCGCCTCCATCCAGTCTATTAATTGTTGCCGGGAAGCTAGAGTAAGTAGTTCGCCAGTTAATAGTTTGC
GCAACGTTGTTGCCATTGCTACAGGCATCGTGGTGTCACGCTCGTCGTTTGGTATGGCTTCATTCAGCTC
CGGTTCCCAACGATCAAGGCGAGTTACATGATCCCCCATGTTGTGCAAAAAAGCGGTTAGCTCCTTCGGT
CCTCCGATCGTTGTCAGAAGTAAGTTGGCCGCAGTGTTATCACTCATGGTTATGGCAGCACTGCATAATT
CTCTTACTGTCATGCCATCCGTAAGATGCTTTTCTGTGACTGGTGAGTACTCAACCAAGTCATTCTGAGA
ATAGTGTATGCGGCGACCGAGTTGCTCTTGCCCGGCGTCAATACGGGATAATACCGCGCCACATAGCAGA
ACTTTAAAAGTGCTCATCATTGGAAAACGTTCTTCGGGGCGAAAACTCTCAAGGATCTTACCGCTGTTGA
GATCCAGTTCGATGTAACCCACTCGTGCACCCAACTGATCTTCAGCATCTTTTACTTTCACCAGCGTTTC
TGGGTGAGCAAAAACAGGAAGGCAAAATGCCGCAAAAAAGGGAATAAGGGCGACACGGAAATGTTGAATA
CTCATACTCTTCCTTTTTCAATATTATTGAAGCATTTATCAGGGTTATTGTCTCATGAGCGGATACATAT
TTGAATGTATTTAGAAAAATAAACAAATAGGGGTTCCGCGCACATTTCCCCGAAAAGTGCCACCTGCCAG
TGCCAAGCTAATTC
Features (pLannotate 1.2.2; 11 found; start..end, strand, type, name):
     13..1998    +  promoter       Ubi promoter: maize polyubiquitin gene promoter
   2095..6195    +  CDS            cas9: CAS9_STRP1 - Also known as csn1 From Streptococcus pyogenes serotype M1.
   6256..8088    +  CDS            gag-pol (fragment): POL_MLVMS - Experimental evidence at protein level: Swiss-Prot protein existence level 1. [Integrase]: Catalyzes viral DNA integration into the host chromosome, by performing a series of DNA cutting and joining reactions. This enzyme activity takes place after virion entry into a cell and reverse transcription of the RNA genome in dsDNA. The first step in the integration process is 3' processing. This step requires a complex comprising the viral genome, matrix protein and integrase. This complex is called the pre-integration complex (PIC). The integrase protein removes 2 nucleotides from each
   8244..8420    +  polyA_signal   CaMV poly(A) signal: cauliflower mosaic virus polyadenylation signal
   8996..9018    -  protein_bind   lac operator (fragment): The lac repressor binds to the lac operator to inhibit transcription in E. coli. This inhibition can be relieved by adding lactose or isopropyl-β-D-thiogalactopyranoside (IPTG). lac repressor encoded by lacI
   9022..9052    -  promoter       lac promoter: promoter for the E. coli lac operon
   9067..9088    -  protein_bind   CAP binding site: CAP binding activates transcription in the presence of cAMP. E. coli catabolite activator protein
   9101..9193    -  CDS            lacI (fragment): lac repressor; lacI; The lac repressor binds to the lac operator to inhibit transcription in E. coli. This inhibition can be relieved by adding lactose or isopropyl-β-D-thiogalactopyranoside (IPTG).
   9376..9964    -  rep_origin     ori: high-copy-number ColE1/pMB1/pBR322/pUC origin of replication
  10135..10995   -  CDS            AmpR: β-lactamase; bla; confers resistance to ampicillin, carbenicillin, and related antibiotics
  10996..11100   -  promoter       AmpR promoter: bla
