[The description below was written by a language model from this plasmid's Addgene catalogue record and pLannotate feature annotations shown in this document.]
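Description:
ePPEmax* is a plant expression plasmid for CRISPR prime editing, built on the pJIT163 backbone and intended for use in wheat plants or in protoplasts of monocotyledons. It is maintained in E. coli as a high-copy plasmid through a ColE1/pUC-type origin of replication and is selected with ampicillin via the β-lactamase gene and its native promoter. Remnants of the lac promoter/operator region, a CAP binding site and a lacI fragment are also present in the backbone as cloning-vector carryover. No plant-selectable marker is annotated, which fits with delivery for transient expression or co-delivery with other constructs, although the record does not state the delivery method.

The payload is a single synthetic fusion open reading frame of about 6.2 kb. It is driven by the maize polyubiquitin (Ubi) promoter, a strong constitutive promoter widely used in cereals, and terminated by the cauliflower mosaic virus polyadenylation signal. According to the insert name, the encoded protein runs from a c-myc NLS and a bipartite NLS, through a Streptococcus pyogenes Cas9 nickase, an "NC" element and a Moloney murine leukemia virus reverse transcriptase, to a further bipartite NLS variant and an SV40 NLS. The annotation software labels the reverse transcriptase portion generically as a gag-pol fragment. The specific mutations in the components are not listed and are deferred to the associated publication. In prime editing, the nickase cuts one DNA strand at a site specified by a prime editing guide RNA, and the fused reverse transcriptase copies the desired edit from that RNA into the genome. No guide RNA cassette is annotated here, so the pegRNA must be supplied separately. The associated work concerns multiplex prime editing in hexaploid wheat.
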