Addgene plasmid #205244: ePPEmax*
Purpose: For plant prime editing in wheat plants or monocotyledons protoplasts
Depositing lab: Zong Yuan. Depositing organization: China Agricultural University. Publication: Efficient and versatile multiplex prime editing in hexaploid wheat. Ni P, Zhao Y, Zhou X, Liu Z, Huang Z, Ni Z, Sun Q, Zong Y. Genome Biol. 2023 Jun 29;24(1):156. doi: 10.1186/s13059-023-02990-1. PubMed 37386475.
Backbone
  Vector backbone: pJIT163
  Vector type: Plant Expression, CRISPR
Growth in bacteria
  Bacterial resistance: Ampicillin, 100 μg/mL
  Growth temperature: 37°C
  Growth strain: DH5alpha
  Copy number: High Copy
Gene/Insert
  Gene/Insert name: c-myc NLS-bpNLS-nCas9-NC-MLV-vbpNLS-SV40NLS (alt name: nCas9-NC-MLV)
  Species: Synthetic; ; SpCas9 is from Streptococcus pyogenes; MMLV_RT is from the Moloney murine leukemia virus
  Insert size (bp): 6180
  Mutation: Detailed in manuscript
  Cloning method: Gibson Cloning
  Sequencing primers: 5′ bpNLS-1F; 3′ M13R
Terms and licenses: Academic/Nonprofit Terms; Industry Terms: Not Available to Industry
How to cite: ePPEmax* was a gift from Zong Yuan (Addgene plasmid # 205244 ; http://n2t.net/addgene:205244 ; RRID:Addgene_205244)
